>Addgene plasmid #32425 | Ac5-STABLE1-neo | addgene full sequence | sequence record 228406 | Addgene NGS Result
CATTAACCTATAAAAATAGGCGTATCACGAGGCCCTTTCGTCTTCAAGAATTAATTCTATATTCTAAAAA
CACAAATGATACTTCTAAAAAAAAATCATGAATGGCATCAACTCTGAATCAAATCTTTGCAGATGCACCT
ACTTCTCATTTCCACTGTCACATCATTTTTCCAGATCTCGCTGCCTGTTATGTGGCCCACAAACCAAGAC
ACGTTTTATGGCCATTAAAGCTGGCTGATCGTCGCCAAACACCAAATACATAATGAATATGTACACATTC
GAGAAAGAAGCGATCAAAGAAGCGTCTTCGGGCGGAGTAGGAGAATGCGGAGGAGAAGGAGAACGAGCTG
ATCTAGTATCTCTCCACAATCCAATGCCAACTGACCAACTGGCCATATTCGGAGCAATTTGAAGCCAATT
TCCATCGCCTGGCGATCGCTCCATTCTTGGCTATATGTTTTTCACCGTTACCCGGGGCCATTTTCAAAGA
CTCGTCGGCAAGATAAGATTGTGTCACTCGCTGTCTCTCTTCATTTGTCGAAGAATGCTGAGGAATTTCG
CGATGACGTCGGCGAGTATTTTGAAGAATGAGAATAATTTGTATTTATACGAAAATCAGTTAGTGGAATT
TTCTACAAAAACATGTTATCTATAGATAATTTTGTTGCAAAATATGTTGACTATGACAAAGATTGTATGT
ATATACCTTTAATGTATTCTCATTTTCTTATGTATTTATAATGGCAATGATGATACTGATGATATTTTAA
GATGATGCCAGACCAAAAGGCTTGAATTTCTGCGTCTTTTGCCGAACGCAGTGCATGTGCAATTGTTGTT
TTTTGGAATATTCAATTTTCGGACTGTCCGCTTTGATTTCAGTTTCTTGGCTTATTCAAAAAGCAAAGTA
AAGCCAAAAAAGCGAGATGGCAATACCAAATGCGGCAAAACGGTAGTGGAAGGAAAGGGGTGCGGGGCAG
CGGAAGGAAGGGTGGGGCGGGGCGTGGCGGGGTCTGTGGCTGGGCGCGACGTCACCGACGTTGGAGCCAC
TCCTTTGACCATGTGTGCGTGTGTGTATTATTCGTGTCTCGCCACTCGCCGGTTGTTTTTTTCTTTTTAT
GCTGCGCTCTCTCTAGCGCCATCTCGCTTACGCATGCTCAACGCACCGCATGTTGCCGTTTCCTTTTATG
CGTCATTTTGGCTCGAAATAGGCAATTATTTAAACAAAGATTAGTCAACGAAAACGCTAAAATAAATAAG
TCTACAATATGGTTACTTATTGCCATGTGTGTGCAGCCAACGATAGCAACAAAAGCAACAACACAGGTGG
CTTTCCCTCTTTCACTTTTTGTTTGCAAGCCGCGTGCGAGCAAGACGGCACGACCGGCAAACGCAATTAC
GCTGACAAAGAGCAGACGAAGTTTTGGCGAAAAACATCAAGGCGCCTGATACGAATGCATTTGCAATAAC
AATTGCGATATTTAATATTGTTTATGAAGCTGTTTGACTTCAAAACACACAAAAAAAAAAATAAAACAAA
TTATTTGAAAGAGAATTAGGAATCGGACGCTTATCGTTAGGGTAACAACAAGAAATGCTTACTGAGTCAC
AGCCTCTGGAAAACTGCCGCAAGCCAGAGAGAGAGAGAAAAAGAGGGAGAGCAGCTTAGACCGCATGTGC
TTGTGTGTGAGGCGTCTCTCTCTTCGTCTCTGTTGCGCAAACGCATAGACTGCACTGAAAAAATCGATTA
CCTATTTTTTATGAATGAATATTTGCACTATTACTATTCAAAACTATTAAGATAGCAATCACATTCAATA
GCCAAATACTATACCACCTGAGCGATGCAACGAAATGATCAATTTGAGCAAAAATGCTGCATATTTAGGA
CGGCATCATTATAGAAATGCTTCTTGCTGTGTACTTTTCTCTCGTCTGGCAGCTGTTTCGCCGTTATTGT
TAAAACCGGCTTAAGTTAGGTGTGTTTTCTACGACTAGTGAATGCCCTACTAGAAGATGTGTGTTGCACA
AAATGTCCCTGGAATAACCAATTTGAAGTGCAGATAGCAGTAAACGTAAGCTAATATGAATATTATTTAA
CTGTAATGTTTTAATATCGCTGGACATTACTAATAAACCCACTATAAACACATGTACATATGTATGTTTT
GGCATACAATGAGTAGTTGGGGAAAAAATGTGTAAAAGCACCGTGACCATCACAGCATAAAGATAACCAG
CTGAAGTATCGAATATGAGTAACCCCCAAATTGAATCACATGCCGCAACTGATAGGACCCATGGAAGTAC
ACTCTTCATGGCGATATACAAGACACACACAAGCACGAACACCCAGTTGCGGAGGAAATTCTCCGTAAAT
GAAAACCCAATCGGCGAACAATTCATACCCATATATGGTAAAAGTTTTGAACGCGACTTGAGAGCGGAGA
GCATTGCGGCTGATAAGGTTTTAGCGCTAAGCGGGCTTTATAAAACGGGCTGCGGGACCAGTTTTCATAT
CACTACCGTTTGAGTTCTTGTGCTGTGTGGATACTCCTCCCGACACAAAGCCGCTCCATCAGCCAGCAGT
CGTCTAATCCAGAGACCCCGGATCGGGGTACCTACTAGTCCAGTGTGGTGGAATTCTCTAGAGCCACCAT
GGTGAGCAAGGGCGAGGAGCTGTTCACCGGGGTGGTGCCCATCCTGGTCGAGCTGGACGGCGACGTAAAC
GGCCACAAGTTCAGCGTGTCCGGCGAGGGCGAGGGCGATGCCACCTACGGCAAGCTGACCCTGAAGTTCA
TCTGCACCACCGGCAAGCTGCCCGTGCCCTGGCCCACCCTCGTGACCACCCTGACCTACGGCGTGCAGTG
CTTCAGCCGCTACCCCGACCACATGAAGCAGCACGACTTCTTCAAGTCCGCCATGCCCGAAGGCTACGTC
CAGGAGCGCACCATCTTCTTCAAGGGCGACGGCAACTACAAGACCCGCGCCGAGGTGAAGTTCGAGGGCG
ACACCCTGGTGAACCGCATCGAGCTGAAGGGCATCGACTTCAAGGAGGACGGCAACATCCTGGGGCACAA
GCTGGAGTACAACTACAACAGCCACAACGTCTATATCATGGCCGACAAGCAGAAGAACGGCATCAAGGTG
AACTTCAAGATCCGCCACAACATCGAGGACGGCAGCGTGCAGCTCGCCGACCACTACCAGCAGAACACCC
CCATCGGCGACGGCCCCGTGCTGCTGCCCGACAACCACTACCTGAGCACCCAGTCCGCCCTGAGCAAAGA
CCCCAACGAGAAGCGCGATCACATGGTCCTGCTGGAGTTCGTGACCGCCGCCGGGATCACTCTCGGCATG
GACGAGCTGTACAAGCTTGAGGGCAGAGGAAGTCTTCTAACATGCGGTGACGTGGAGGAGAATCCCGGCC
CTGCTAGCATGGGATCGGCCATTGAACAAGATGGATTGCACGCAGGTTCTCCGGCCGCTTGGGTGGAGAG
GCTATTCGGCTATGACTGGGCACAACAGACAATCGGCTGCTCTGATGCCGCCGTGTTCCGGCTGTCAGCG
CAGGGGCGCCCGGTTCTTTTTGTCAAGACCGACCTGTCCGGTGCCCTGAATGAACTGCAAGACGAGGCAG
CGCGGCTATCGTGGCTGGCCACGACGGGCGTTCCTTGCGCAGCTGTGCTCGACGTTGTCACTGAAGCGGG
AAGGGACTGGCTGCTATTGGGCGAAGTGCCGGGGCAGGATCTCCTGTCATCTCACCTTGCTCCTGCCGAG
AAAGTATCCATCATGGCTGATGCAATGCGGCGGCTGCATACGCTTGATCCGGCTACCTGCCCATTCGACC
ACCAAGCGAAACATCGCATCGAGCGAGCACGTACTCGGATGGAAGCCGGTCTTGTCGATCAGGATGATCT
GGACGAAGAACATCAGGGGCTCGCGCCAGCCGAACTGTTCGCCAGGCTCAAGGCGAGCATGCCCGACGGC
GAGGATCTCGTCGTGACCCATGGCGATGCCTGCTTGCCGAATATCATGGTGGAAAATGGCCGCTTTTCTG
GATTCATCGACTGTGGCCGGCTGGGTGTGGCGGACCGCTATCAGGACATAGCGTTGGCTACCCGTGATAT
TGCTGAAGAACTTGGCGGCGAATGGGCTGACCGCTTCCTCGTGCTTTACGGTATCGCCGCTCCCGATTCG
CAGCGCATCGCCTTCTATCGCCTTCTTGACGAGTTCTTCTGACTCGAGGGATCCAGACATGATAAGATAC
ATTGATGAGTTTGGACAAACCACAACTAGAATGCAGTGAAAAAAATGCTTTATTTGTGAAATTTGTGATG
CTATTGCTTTATTTGTAACCATTATAAGCTGCAATAAACAAGTTAACAACAACAATTGCATTCATTTTAT
GTTTCAGGTTCAGGGGGAGGTGTGGGAGGTTTTTTAAAGCAAGTAAAACCTCTACAAATGTGGTATGGCT
GATTATGATCAGTCGACCGATGCCCTTGAGAGCCTTCAACCCAGTCAGCTCCTTCCGGTGGGCGCGGGGC
ATGACTATCGTCGCCGCACTTATGACTGTCTTCTTTATCATGCAACTCGTAGGACAGGTGCCGGCAGCGC
TCTGGGTCATTTTCGGCGAGGACCGCTTTCGCTGGAGCGCGACGATGATCGGCCTGTCGCTTGCGGTATT
CGGAATCTTGCACGCCCTCGCTCAAGCCTTCGTCACTGGTCCCGCCACCAAACGTTTCGGCGAGAAGCAG
GCCATTATCGCCGGCATGGCGGCCGACGCGCTGGGCTACGTCTTGCTGGCGTTCGCGACGCGAGGCTGGA
TGGCCTTCCCCATTATGATTCTTCTCGCTTCCGGCGGCATCGGGATGCCCGCGTTGCAGGCCATGCTGTC
CAGGCAGGTAGATGACGACCATCAGGGACAGCTTCAAGGCCAGCAAAAGGCCAGGAACCGTAAAAAGGCC
GCGTTGCTGGCGTTTTTCCATAGGCTCCGCCCCCCTGACGAGCATCACAAAAATCGACGCTCAAGTCAGA
GGTGGCGAAACCCGACAGGACTATAAAGATACCAGGCGTTTCCCCCTGGAAGCTCCCTCGTGCGCTCTCC
TGTTCCGACCCTGCCGCTTACCGGATACCTGTCCGCCTTTCTCCCTTCGGGAAGCGTGGCGCTTTCTCAT
AGCTCACGCTGTAGGTATCTCAGTTCGGTGTAGGTCGTTCGCTCCAAGCTGGGCTGTGTGCACGAACCCC
CCGTTCAGCCCGACCGCTGCGCCTTATCCGGTAACTATCGTCTTGAGTCCAACCCGGTAAGACACGACTT
ATCGCCACTGGCAGCAGCCACTGGTAACAGGATTAGCAGAGCGAGGTATGTAGGCGGTGCTACAGAGTTC
TTGAAGTGGTGGCCTAACTACGGCTACACTAGAAGGACAGTATTTGGTATCTGCGCTCTGCTGAAGCCAG
TTACCTTCGGAAAAAGAGTTGGTAGCTCTTGATCCGGCAAACAAACCACCGCTGGTAGCGGTGGTTTTTT
TGTTTGCAAGCAGCAGATTACGCGCAGAAAAAAAGGATCTCAAGAAGATCCTTTGATCTTTTCTACGGGG
TCTGACGCTCAGTGGAACGAAAACTCACGTTAAGGGATTTTGGTCATGAGATTATCAAAAAGGATCTTCA
CCTAGATCCTTTTAAATTAAAAATGAAGTTTTAAATCAATCTAAAGTATATATGAGTAAACTTGGTCTGA
CAGTTACCAATGCTTAATCAGTGAGGCACCTATCTCAGCGATCTGTCTATTTCGTTCATCCATAGTTGCC
TGACTCCCCGTCGTGTAGATAACTACGATACGGGAGGGCTTACCATCTGGCCCCAGTGCTGCAATGATAC
CGCGAGACCCACGCTCACCGGCTCCAGATTTATCAGCAATAAACCAGCCAGCCGGAAGGGCCGAGCGCAG
AAGTGGTCCTGCAACTTTATCCGCCTCCATCCAGTCTATTAATTGTTGCCGGGAAGCTAGAGTAAGTAGT
TCGCCAGTTAATAGTTTGCGCAACGTTGTTGCCATTGCTGCAGGCATCGTGGTGTCACGCTCGTCGTTTG
GTATGGCTTCATTCAGCTCCGGTTCCCAACGATCAAGGCGAGTTACATGATCCCCCATGTTGTGCAAAAA
AGCGGTTAGCTCCTTCGGTCCTCCGATCGTTGTCAGAAGTAAGTTGGCCGCAGTGTTATCACTCATGGTT
ATGGCAGCACTGCATAATTCTCTTACTGTCATGCCATCCGTAAGATGCTTTTCTGTGACTGGTGAGTACT
CAACCAAGTCATTCTGAGAATAGTGTATGCGGCGACCGAGTTGCTCTTGCCCGGCGTCAACACGGGATAA
TACCGCGCCACATAGCAGAACTTTAAAAGTGCTCATCATTGGAAAACGTTCTTCGGGGCGAAAACTCTCA
AGGATCTTACCGCTGTTGAGATCCAGTTCGATGTAACCCACTCGTGCACCCAACTGATCTTCAGCATCTT
TTACTTTCACCAGCGTTTCTGGGTGAGCAAAAACAGGAAGGCAAAATGCCGCAAAAAAGGGAATAAGGGC
GACACGGAAATGTTGAATACTCATACTCTTCCTTTTTCAATATTATTGAAGCATTTATCAGGGTTATTGT
CTCATGAGCGGATACATATTTGAATGTATTTAGAAAAATAAACAAATAGGGGTTCCGCGCACATTTCCCC
GAAAAGTGCCACCTGACGTCTAAGAAACCATTATTATCATGA
Features (pLannotate 1.2.2; 9 found; start..end, strand, type, name):
     97..2606    +  promoter       Ac5 promoter: Drosophila melanogaster actin 5C promoter
   2659..3375    +  CDS            EGFP: EGFP is a basic (constitutively fluorescent) green fluorescent protein published in 1996, derived from Aequorea victoria. It is reported to be a rapidly-maturing weak dimer with moderate acid sensitivity.
   3439..4242    +  CDS            NeoR/KanR: aminoglycoside phosphotransferase from Tn5; aph(3')-II (or nptII); confers resistance to neomycin, kanamycin, and G418 (Geneticin®)
   4250..4384    -  polyA_signal   SV40 poly(A) signal: SV40 polyadenylation signal
   4407..4491    -  CDS            large T antigen (fragment): large T antigen from SV40 (simian virus 40)
   4492..4939    +  CDS            TcR (fragment): tetracycline efflux protein; tet; confers resistance to tetracycline
   4985..5573    -  rep_origin     ori: high-copy-number ColE1/pMB1/pBR322/pUC origin of replication
   5744..6604    -  CDS            AmpR: β-lactamase; bla; confers resistance to ampicillin, carbenicillin, and related antibiotics
   6605..6709    -  promoter       AmpR promoter: bla
