[The description below was written by a language model from this plasmid's Addgene catalogue record and pLannotate feature annotations shown in this document.]
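Description:
Ac5-STABLE1-neo is an insect-cell expression plasmid built on the Invitrogen Ac5/V5-HIS backbone and designed for multicistronic expression and stable line generation in Drosophila cells. In bacteria it is maintained through a high-copy ColE1/pUC-type origin and selected with ampicillin via the β-lactamase gene and its native bla promoter. The full-sequence annotation (about 6.8 kb) also picks up short fragments of a tetracycline resistance gene and of SV40 large T antigen. These appear to be non-functional backbone remnants rather than working parts.

The payload is a single transcription unit driven by the Drosophila melanogaster actin 5C promoter, a strong constitutive promoter in fly cell lines. It encodes EGFP followed by the Tn5 aminoglycoside phosphotransferase (NeoR), with an SV40 polyadenylation signal annotated immediately downstream. According to the catalogue entry the two coding regions are joined by a T2A peptide, which was not annotated separately but would fit in the short gap between them. T2A causes ribosomal skipping during translation, so one mRNA yields separate GFP and neomycin resistance proteins. Fluorescence and G418 resistance are therefore linked to the same transcript, and drug-selected cells should also express the reporter.

The insert sits between retained KpnI and BamHI sites. The depositors note that GFP or Neo can be removed or replaced, and that proteins of interest can be fused to either the N- or C-terminus of GFP. This makes the plasmid a modular starting point for placing a gene of interest, a fluorescent marker and a selection marker in one vector, avoiding co-transfection of a separate resistance plasmid.
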