Addgene plasmid #32425: Ac5-STABLE1-neo
Depositing lab: Rosa Barrio & James Sutherland. Depositing organization: CIC bioGUNE. Publication: Generation of stable Drosophila cell lines using multicistronic vectors. Gonzalez M, Martin-Ruiz I, Jimenez S, Pirone L, Barrio R, Sutherland JD. Sci Rep. 2011;1:75. doi: 10.1038/srep00075. Epub 2011 Aug 31. PubMed 22355594.
Backbone
  Vector backbone: Ac5/V5-HIS
  Backbone manufacturer: Invitrogen
  Vector type: Insect Expression
  Selectable markers: Neomycin (select with G418)
Growth in bacteria
  Bacterial resistance: Ampicillin, 100 μg/mL
  Growth temperature: 37°C
  Growth strain: XL10 Gold
  Copy number: Unknown
Gene/Insert
  Gene/Insert name: GFP-T2A-neo
  Promoter: Actin5c
  Cloning method: Restriction Enzyme; 5′ cloning site Kpn1 (not destroyed); 3′ cloning site BamH1 (not destroyed)
  Sequencing primers: 5′ AC5_PRIMER; 3′ EBVrev
Terms and licenses: Academic/Nonprofit Terms; Industry Terms: Not Available to Industry
Depositor comments: For multicistronic expression in insect cells. GFP or Neo can be removed or replaced. N-terminal or C-terminal fusions to GFP are possible.
How to cite: Ac5-STABLE1-neo was a gift from Rosa Barrio & James Sutherland (Addgene plasmid # 32425 ; http://n2t.net/addgene:32425 ; RRID:Addgene_32425)
