>Addgene plasmid #32425 | Ac5-STABLE1-neo | addgene partial sequence | sequence record 38310 | AC5 5'-ACACAAAGCCGCTCCATCAG-3'
CTACTAGTCCAGTGTGGTGGAATTCTCTAGAGCCACCATGGTGAGCAAGGGCGAGGAGCTGTTCACCGGG
GTGGTGCCCATCCTGGTCGAGCTGGACGGCGACGTAAACGGCCACAAGTTCAGCGTGTCCGGCGAGGGCG
AGGGCGATGCCACCTACGGCAAGCTGACCCTGAAGTTCATCTGCACCACCGGCAAGCTGCCCGTGCCCTG
GCCCACCCTCGTGACCACCCTGACCTACGGCGTGCAGTGCTTCAGCCGCTACCCCGACCACATGAAGCAG
CACGACTTCTTCAAGTCCGCCATGCCCGAAGGCTACGTCCAGGAGCGCACCATCTTCTTCAAGGGCGACG
GCAACTACAAGACCCGCGCCGAGGTGAAGTTCGAGGGCGACACCCTGGTGAACCGCATCGAGCTGAAGGG
CATCGACTTCAAGGAGGACGGCAACATCCTGGGGCACAAGCTGGAGTACAACTACAACAGCCACAACGTC
TATATCATGGCCGACAAGCAGAAGAACGGCATCAAGGTGAACTTCAAGATCCGCCACAACATCGAGGACG
GCAGCGTGCAGCTCGCCGACCACTACCAGCAGAACACCCCCATCGGCGACGGCCCCGTGCTGCTGCCCGA
CAACCACTACCTGAGCACCCAGTCCGCCCTGAGCAAAGACCCCAACGAGAAGCGCGATCACATGGTCCTG
CTGGAGTTCGTGACCGCCGCCGGGATCACTCTCGGCATGGACGAGCTGTACAAGCTTGAGGGCAGAGGAA
GTCTTCTAACATGCGGTGACGTGGAGGAGAATCCCGGCCCTGCTAGCATGGG
