>Addgene plasmid #32425 | Ac5-STABLE1-neo | addgene partial sequence | sequence record 38313 | Neo-R 5'-GCCCAGTCATAGCCGAATAG-3'
ACTGCGTGCATCCATCTTGTTCAATGGCCGATCCCATGCTAGCAGGGCCGGGATTCTCCTCCACGTCACC
GCATGTTAGAAGACTTCCTCTGCCCTCAAGCTTGTACAGCTCGTCCATGCCGAGAGTGATCCCGGCGGCG
GTCACGAACTCCAGCAGGACCATGTGATCGCGCTTCTCGTTGGGGTCTTTGCTCAGGGCGGACTGGGTGC
TCAGGTAGTGGTTGTCGGGCAGCAGCACGGGGCCGTCGCCGATGGGGGTGTTCTGCTGGTAGTGGTCGGC
GAGCTGCACGCTGCCGTCCTCGATGTTGTGGCGGATCTTGAAGTTCACCTTGATGCCGTTCTTCTGCTTG
TCGGCCATGATATAGACGTTGTGGCTGTTGTAGTTGTACTCCAGCTTGTGCCCCAGGATGTTGCCGTCCT
CCTTGAAGTCGATGCCCTTCAGCTCGATGCGGTTCACCAGGGTGTCGCCCTCGAACTTCACCTCGGCGCG
GGTCTTGTAGTTGCCGTCGCCCTTGAAGAAGATGGTGCGCTCCTGGACGTAGCCTTCGGGCATGGCGGAC
TTGAAGAAGTCGTGCTGCTTCATGTGGTCGGGGTAGCGGCTGAAGCACTGCACGCCGTAGGTCAGGGTGG
TCACGAGGGTGGGCCAGGGCACGGGCAGCTTGCCGGTGGTGCAGATGAACTTCAGGGTCAGCTTGCCGTA
GGTGGCATCGCCCTCGCCCTCGCCGGACACGCTGAACTTGTGGCCGTTTACGTCGCCGTCCAGCTCGACC
AGGATGGGCACCACCCCGGTGAACAGCTCCTCGCCCTTGCTCACCATGGTGGCTCTAGAGAATTCCACCA
CACTGGACTAGTAGGTACCCCGATCCGGGGTCTCTGGATTA
